Addgene plasmid #156996: pD649-HAsp-PXDN(Trunc3)-Fc(DAPA)-AviTag-6xHis
Purpose: Mammalian expression of cell-surface protein partial extracellular domain fused to Fc(DAPA)-Avi-6xHis. Protein is secreted from cells.
Depositing lab: Chris Garcia. Depositing organization: Stanford University. Publication: A Human IgSF Cell-Surface Interactome Reveals a Complex Network of Protein-Protein Interactions. Wojtowicz WM, Vielmetter J, Fernandes RA, Siepe DH, Eastman CL, Chisholm GB, Cox S, Klock H, Anderson PW, Rue SM, Miller JJ, Glaser SM, Bragstad ML, Vance J, Lam AW, Lesley SA, Zinn K, Garcia KC. Cell. 2020 Aug 20;182(4):1027-1043.e17. doi: 10.1016/j.cell.2020.07.025. PubMed 32822567.
Backbone
  Vector backbone: pD649
  Backbone size w/o insert (bp): 6106
  Vector type: Mammalian Expression
Growth in bacteria
  Bacterial resistance: Ampicillin, 100 μg/mL
  Growth temperature: 37°C
  Growth strain: DH5alpha
  Copy number: High Copy
Gene/Insert
  Gene/Insert name: PXDN
  Species: H. sapiens (human)
  Insert size (bp): 2607
  Mutation: Fc region of human IgG contains D265A and P329A mutations (DAPA)
  Entrez Gene: PXDN (a.k.a. ASGD7, COPOA, D2S448, D2S448E, MG50, PRG2, PXN, VPO, hsPxd01)
  Promoter: CMV/SP6
  Tag / fusion protein: Fc(DAPA)-AviTag-6xHis (C terminal on backbone)
  Cloning method: Restriction Enzyme; 5′ cloning site GCGGCCGC (not destroyed); 3′ cloning site GGCGCGCC (not destroyed)
  Sequencing primers: 5′ ATTTAGGTGACACTATAG; 3′ CACGTACCAGTTGAACTTCACC
Resource information
  A portion of this plasmid was derived from a plasmid made by: synthesis by ThermoFisher
Terms and licenses: Academic/Nonprofit Terms; Industry Terms: Not Available to Industry
Depositor comments: Some plasmids in this collection may have an IS4-like element ISVsa5 family transposase upstream of the CMV promoter.
How to cite: pD649-HAsp-PXDN(Trunc3)-Fc(DAPA)-AviTag-6xHis was a gift from Chris Garcia (Addgene plasmid # 156996 ; http://n2t.net/addgene:156996 ; RRID:Addgene_156996)
