[The description below was written by a language model from this plasmid's Addgene catalogue record and pLannotate feature annotations shown in this document.]
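Description:
pD649-HAsp-PXDN(Trunc3)-Fc(DAPA)-AviTag-6xHis is a mammalian expression plasmid of about 8.7 kb, built on the pD649 backbone, for secreted production of a truncated portion of the extracellular region of human peroxidasin (PXDN). It is propagated in E. coli as a high-copy plasmid through a ColE1/pUC-type origin with ampicillin selection (AmpR). The feature table also shows an SV40 early/EM7 promoter pair driving a puromycin N-acetyltransferase cassette with an SV40 polyadenylation signal, which could in principle support selection of mammalian cells, although the record does not describe such use. Short hits to KanR, lacZα, ble, the rrnB T2 terminator and f1 ori appear to be backbone remnants rather than functional elements.

The expression unit consists of the CMV enhancer and promoter followed by a fragment of CMV intron A, with an SP6 promoter just upstream of the coding region that can serve for in vitro transcription and as a sequencing primer site. The open reading frame begins with a secretion leader (named HAsp in the construct title; the annotation tool matches part of it to an immunoglobulin heavy chain signal sequence). It continues with the roughly 2.6 kb PXDN fragment, cloned between retained NotI and AscI sites, and a human IgG Fc region. The Fc carries the D265A and P329A (DAPA) substitutions, which are generally used to reduce Fc effector interactions. The catalogue lists a C-terminal AviTag for site-specific biotinylation by BirA and a 6xHis tag for metal-affinity purification; neither is annotated separately in the table. A bGH polyadenylation signal terminates the transcript.

The plasmid belongs to a collection made for a human IgSF cell-surface protein interaction screen. The depositor notes that some members of this collection may carry an IS4-like transposase insertion upstream of the CMV promoter, though none is annotated here.
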