Features (pLannotate 1.2.2; 21 found; start..end, strand, type, name):
    119..143     -  CDS            KanR (fragment): aminoglycoside phosphotransferase; aph(3')-Ia; confers resistance to kanamycin
    254..842     +  rep_origin     ori: high-copy-number ColE1/pMB1/pBR322/pUC origin of replication
   1067..1084    +  terminator     rrnB T2 terminator (fragment): transcription terminator T2 from the E. coli rrnB gene
   1109..1128    -  CDS            lacZα (fragment): LacZα fragment of β-galactosidase; lacZ fragment
   1584..1600    +  protein_bind   lac operator: The lac repressor binds to the lac operator to inhibit transcription in E. coli. This inhibition can be relieved by adding lactose or isopropyl-β-D-thiogalactopyranoside (IPTG). lac repressor encoded by lacI
   1843..2146    +  enhancer       CMV enhancer: human cytomegalovirus immediate early enhancer
   2147..2350    +  promoter       CMV promoter: human cytomegalovirus (CMV) immediate early promoter
   2486..2529    +  intron         CMV intron (fragment): modified intron A from human cytomegalovirus
   2581..2599    +  promoter       SP6 promoter: promoter for bacteriophage SP6 RNA polymerase
   2603..2640    +  CDS            IgH signal sequence (fragment): signal sequence from the mouse immunoglobulin heavy chain variable region
   2746..5355    +  CDS            PXDN (fragment): PXDN_HUMAN - Also known as KIAA0230, MG50, PRG2, VPO, VPO1. Experimental evidence at protein level: Swiss-Prot protein existence level 1. Displays low peroxidase activity and is likely to participate in H(2)O(2) metabolism and peroxidative reactions in the cardiovascular system. Plays a role in extracellular matrix formation. From Homo sapiens (Human).
   5335..6048    +  CDS            IGHG4 (fragment): IGHG4_HUMAN - Experimental evidence at protein level: Swiss-Prot protein existence level 1. Constant region of immunoglobulin heavy chains. Immunoglobulins, also known as antibodies, are membrane-bound or secreted glycoproteins produced by B lymphocytes. In the recognition phase of humoral immunity, the membrane-bound immunoglobulins serve as receptors which, upon binding of a specific antigen, trigger the clonal expansion and differentiation of B lymphocytes into immunoglobulins- secreting plasma cells. Secreted immunoglobulins mediate the effector phase of humoral immunity, which results in
   6263..6374    +  polyA_signal   bGH poly(A) signal: bovine growth hormone polyadenylation signal
   6375..6483    +  rep_origin     f1 ori (fragment): f1 bacteriophage origin of replication; arrow indicates direction of (+) strand synthesis
   6497..6826    +  promoter       SV40 promoter: SV40 enhancer and early promoter
   6874..6921    +  promoter       EM7 promoter: synthetic bacterial promoter&nbsp
   6940..7539    +  CDS            PuroR (fragment): puromycin N-acetyltransferase; pac from Streptomyces; confers resistance to puromycin
   7549..7674    +  CDS            ble (fragment): BLE_KLEPN - Experimental evidence at protein level: Swiss-Prot protein existence level 1. Binding protein with a strong affinity to the bleomycin family of antibiotics. Binds to CL990; an antimitotic-antibiotic compound. From Klebsiella pneumoniae.
   7669..7790    +  polyA_signal   SV40 poly(A) signal: SV40 polyadenylation signal
   7843..8703    -  CDS            AmpR: β-lactamase; bla; confers resistance to ampicillin, carbenicillin, and related antibiotics
   8706..89      -  promoter       AmpR promoter (fragment) (across the origin): bla
>Addgene plasmid #156996 | pD649-HAsp-PXDN(Trunc3)-Fc(DAPA)-AviTag-6xHis | depositor full sequence | sequence record 303101 | Full Sequence
TTTCAATATTATTGAAGCATTTATCAGGGTTATTGTCTCATGAGCGGATACATATTTGAATGTATTTAGA
AAAATAAACAAATAGGGGTCAGTGTTACAACCAATTAACCAATTCTGAACATTATCGCGAGCCCATTTAT
ACCTGAATATGGCTCATAACACCCCTTGCTCATGACCAAAATCCCTTAACGTGAGTTACGCGCGCGTCGT
TCCACTGAGCGTCAGACCCCGTAGAAAAGATCAAAGGATCTTCTTGAGATCCTTTTTTTCTGCGCGTAAT
CTGCTGCTTGCAAACAAAAAAACCACCGCTACCAGCGGTGGTTTGTTTGCCGGATCAAGAGCTACCAACT
CTTTTTCCGAAGGTAACTGGCTTCAGCAGAGCGCAGATACCAAATACTGTTCTTCTAGTGTAGCCGTAGT
TAGCCCACCACTTCAAGAACTCTGTAGCACCGCCTACATACCTCGCTCTGCTAATCCTGTTACCAGTGGC
TGCTGCCAGTGGCGATAAGTCGTGTCTTACCGGGTTGGACTCAAGACGATAGTTACCGGATAAGGCGCAG
CGGTCGGGCTGAACGGGGGGTTCGTGCACACAGCCCAGCTTGGAGCGAACGACCTACACCGAACTGAGAT
ACCTACAGCGTGAGCTATGAGAAAGCGCCACGCTTCCCGAAGGGAGAAAGGCGGACAGGTATCCGGTAAG
CGGCAGGGTCGGAACAGGAGAGCGCACGAGGGAGCTTCCAGGGGGAAACGCCTGGTATCTTTATAGTCCT
GTCGGGTTTCGCCACCTCTGACTTGAGCGTCGATTTTTGTGATGCTCGTCAGGGGGGCGGAGCCTATGGA
AAAACGCCAGCAACGCGGCCTTTTTACGGTTCCTGGCCTTTTGCTGGCCTTTTGCTCACATGTTCTTTCC
TGCGTTATCCCCTGATTCTGTGGATAACCGTATTACCGCCTTTGAGTGAGCTGATACCGCTCGCCGCAGC
CGAACGACCGAGCGCAGCGAGTCAGTGAGCGAGGAAGCGGAAGGCGAGAGTAGGGAACTGCCAGGCATCA
AACTAAGCAGAAGGCCCCTGACGGATGGCCTTTTTGCGTTTCTACAAACTCTTTCTGTGTTGTAAAACGA
CGGCCAGTCTTAAGCTCGGGCCCCCTGGGCGGTTCTGATAACGAGTAATCGTTAATCCGCAAATAACGTA
AAAACCCGCTTCGGCGGGTTTTTTTATGGGGGGAGTTTAGGGAAAGAGCATTTGTCAGAATATTTAAGGG
CGCCTGTCACTTTGCTTGATATATGAGAATTATTTAACCTTATAAATGAGAAAAAAGCAACGCACTTTAA
ATAAGATACGTTGCTTTTTCGATTGATGAACACCTATAATTAAACTATTCATCTATTATTTATGATTTTT
TGTATATACAATATTTCTAGTTTGTTAAAGAGAATTAAGAAAATAAATCTCGAAAATAATAAAGGGAAAA
TCAGTTTTTGATATCAAAATTATACATGTCAACGATAATACAAAATATAATACAAACTATAAGATGTTAT
CAGTATTTATTATCATTTAGAATAAATTTTGTGTCGCCCTTAATTGTGAGCGGATAACAATTACGAGCTT
CATGCACAGTGGCGTTGACTCAATATTGGCCATTAGCCATATTATTCATTGGTTATATAGCATAAATCAA
TATTGGCTATTGGCCATTGCATACGTTGTATCTATATCATAATATGTACATTTATATTGGCTCATGTCCA
ATATGACCGCCATGTTGGCATTGATTATTGACTAGTTATTAATAGTAATCAATTACGGGGTCATTAGTTC
ATAGCCCATATATGGAGTTCCGCGTTACATAACTTACGGTAAATGGCCCGCCTGGCTGACCGCCCAACGA
CCCCCGCCCATTGACGTCAATAATGACGTATGTTCCCATAGTAACGCCAATAGGGACTTTCCATTGACGT
CAATGGGTGGAGTATTTACGGTAAACTGCCCACTTGGCAGTACATCAAGTGTATCATATGCCAAGTACGC
CCCCTATTGACGTCAATGACGGTAAATGGCCCGCCTGGCATTATGCCCAGTACATGACCTTATGGGACTT
TCCTACTTGGCAGTACATCTACGTATTAGTCATCGCTATTACCATGGTGATGCGGTTTTGGCAGTACATC
AATGGGCGTGGATAGCGGTTTGACTCACGGGGATTTCCAAGTCTCCACCCCATTGACGTCAATGGGAGTT
TGTTTTGGCACCAAAATCAACGGGACTTTCCAAAATGTCGTAACAACTCCGCCCCATTGACGCAAATGGG
CGGTAGGCGTGTACGGTGGGAGGTCTATATAAGCAGAGCTCGTTTAGTGAACCGTCAGATCGCCTGGAGA
CGCCATCCACGCTGTTTTGACCTCCATAGAAGACACCGGGACCGATCCAGCCTCCGCGGCCGGGAACGGT
GCATTGGAACGCGGATTCCCCGTGCCAAGAGTGACGTAAGTACCGCCTATAGAGTCTATAGGCCCACCCC
CTTGGCTTCGTTAGAACGCGGCTACAATTAATACATAACCTTATGTATCATACACATACGATTTAGGTGA
CACTATAGAATAACATCCACTTTGCCTTTCTCTCCACAGGTGTCCACTCCCAGGTCCAACTGCACCTCGG
TTCTATCGAAAACGCGCCTGCTAGCGCCACCATGAAGACCATCATTGCCCTGAGCTACATCTTCTGCCTG
GTGTTCGCTGCGGCCGCCGTTAATGTGCCTGACGTGTCCAGAAACGGCGACCCTTTTGTGGCCACCAGCA
TCGTGGAAGCCATTGCCACAGTGGACCGGGCCATCAACAGCACCAGAACACACCTGTTCGACAGCCGGCC
TAGAAGCCCCAATGATCTGCTGGCCCTGTTCAGATACCCTCGGGACCCTTACACAGTGGAACAGGCCAGA
GCCGGCGAGATCTTCGAGAGAACACTGCAGCTGATCCAAGAGCACGTGCAGCACGGCCTGATGGTGGATC
TGAATGGCACCAGCTACCACTACAACGACCTGGTGTCCCCACAGTACCTGAACCTGATCGCCAATCTGAG
CGGCTGCACAGCCCACAGAAGAGTGAACAACTGCAGCGACATGTGCTTCCACCAGAAGTACAGAACCCAC
GACGGCACCTGTAACAACCTGCAGCACCCTATGTGGGGCGCCAGCCTGACAGCCTTTGAGAGACTGCTGA
AGTCCGTGTACGAGAACGGCTTCAACACCCCTCGGGGCATCAACCCTCACCGGCTGTATAATGGACACGC
CCTGCCTATGCCTCGGCTGGTGTCTACAACACTGATCGGCACCGAGACAGTGACCCCTGACGAGCAGTTT
ACCCACATGCTGATGCAGTGGGGCCAGTTCCTGGACCACGATCTGGATTCTACAGTGGTGGCCCTGAGCC
AGGCCAGATTTTCTGATGGCCAGCACTGCAGCAACGTGTGCAGCAATGACCCTCCTTGCTTCAGCGTGAT
GATCCCTCCTAACGACAGCAGAGCCAGATCCGGCGCCAGATGCATGTTCTTTGTGCGGAGCAGCCCTGTG
TGTGGCAGCGGCATGACAAGCCTGCTGATGAACAGCGTGTACCCCAGAGAGCAGATCAACCAGCTGACCT
CCTACATCGACGCCTCCAACGTGTACGGCAGCACAGAGCACGAGGCCCGCTCTATTAGAGATCTGGCCTC
TCACAGAGGCCTGCTGAGACAGGGAATCGTGCAGAGAAGCGGCAAGCCCCTGCTGCCTTTTGCTACCGGA
CCTCCAACCGAGTGCATGCGGGATGAGAACGAGAGCCCCATTCCTTGCTTTCTGGCCGGCGACCACAGAG
CCAATGAACAGCTGGGCCTGACCAGCATGCACACCCTGTGGTTCAGAGAGCACAACCGGATCGCCACCGA
GCTGCTGAAGCTGAACCCTCACTGGGACGGCGACACCATCTACTACGAGACACGGAAGATCGTGGGCGCC
GAGATCCAGCACATCACCTATCAGCACTGGCTGCCCAAGATCCTGGGCGAAGTGGGAATGAGAACCCTGG
GCGAGTACCACGGCTACGACCCTGGAATCAACGCCGGCATCTTCAACGCCTTTGCCACCGCCGCCTTCAG
ATTCGGCCACACACTGGTCAACCCTCTGCTGTACAGACTGGACGAGAACTTCCAGCCTATCGCTCAGGAC
CATCTGCCTCTGCACAAGGCTTTCTTCAGCCCCTTCCGGATCGTGAACGAAGGCGGCATTGACCCACTGC
TGAGAGGCCTGTTTGGAGTGGCCGGCAAGATGAGAGTGCCTAGCCAGCTGCTCAATACCGAGCTGACCGA
GCGGCTGTTTAGCATGGCCCATACAGTGGCTCTGGACCTGGCCGCCATCAATATCCAGAGAGGCAGAGAT
CACGGCATCCCTCCATACCACGACTACCGGGTGTACTGCAATCTGTCCGCCGCTCACACCTTCGAGGACC
TGAAGAACGAGATCAAGAACCCCGAGATCCGCGAGAAGCTGAAGCGGCTGTATGGCTCTACCCTGAACAT
CGATCTGTTCCCCGCTCTGGTGGTGGAAGATCTGGTGCCTGGAAGCAGACTGGGCCCCACACTGATGTGT
CTGCTGAGCACCCAGTTCAAGCGGCTGAGAGATGGCGACCGGCTTTGGTACGAAAACCCCGGTGTCTTTA
GCCCCGCTCAGCTGACCCAGATCAAGCAGACCAGCCTGGCCAGAATCCTGTGCGACAACGCCGACAACAT
CACCAGAGTGCAGAGCGACGTGTTCAGAGTGGCCGAGTTTCCTCACGGCTATGGCAGCTGTGACGAGATC
CCCAGAGTGGACCTGAGAGTGTGGCAGGACTGCTGCGAGGACTGCAGAACCAGAGGCCAGTTCAATGCCT
TCAGCTATCACTTCCGGGGCAGAAGAAGCCTCGAGTTCAGCTACCAAGAGGACAAGCCCACCAAGAAAAC
CCGGCCTCGGAAGATCCCAAGCGTTGGCAGACAAGGCGAGCACCTGAGCAATAGCACCAGCGCCTTCTCC
ACCAGATCCGATGCCAGCGGCACCAACGACTTCCGCGAGTTCGTGCTGGAAATGCAGAAAACCATCACCG
ACCTGCGGACCCAGATTAAGAAGCTGGAAAGCCGCCTGAGCACCACCGAGTGTGTTGATGCTGGCGGAGA
GAGCCACGCCAACAACACCAAGTGGAAGAAGGACGCCTGCACCATCTGCGAGTGCAAGGATGGCCAAGTG
ACCTGCTTTGTGGAAGCCTGTCCTCCTGCCACTTGTGCCGTGCCTGTGAATATCCCTGGCGCCTGCTGTC
CTGTGTGCCTGCAGAAAAGAGCCGAGGAAAAGCCTGGCGCGCCGGGCGGCGACAAGACCCACACCTGCCC
CCCCTGCCCAGCTCCAGAACTGCTGGGAGGGCCTTCCGTGTTCCTGTTCCCCCCCAAGCCCAAGGACACC
CTGATGATCAGCAGGACCCCCGAGGTGACCTGCGTGGTGGTGGCCGTGTCCCACGAGGACCCAGAGGTGA
AGTTCAACTGGTACGTGGACGGCGTGGAGGTGCACAACGCCAAGACCAAGCCCAGAGAGGAGCAGTACAA
CAGCACCTACAGGGTGGTGTCCGTGCTGACCGTGCTGCACCAGGACTGGCTGAACGGCAAAGAATACAAG
TGCAAAGTCTCCAACAAGGCCCTGGCTGCCCCAATCGAAAAGACAATCAGCAAGGCCAAGGGCCAGCCAC
GGGAGCCCCAGGTGTACACCCTGCCCCCCAGCCGGGAGGAGATGACCAAGAACCAGGTGTCCCTGACCTG
TCTGGTGAAGGGCTTCTACCCCAGCGATATCGCCGTGGAGTGGGAGAGCAACGGCCAGCCCGAGAACAAC
TACAAGACCACCCCCCCAGTGCTGGACAGCGACGGCAGCTTCTTCCTGTACAGCAAGCTGACCGTGGACA
AGTCCAGGTGGCAGCAGGGCAACGTGTTCAGCTGCAGCGTGATGCACGAGGCCCTGCACAACCACTACAC
CCAGAAGTCCCTGAGCCTGAGCCCCGGCGGCAGCGGTCTTAATGATATTTTCGAGGCTCAGAAGATTGAG
TGGCATGAACACCACCACCATCACCACTAAGGCCGGCCTGTAGTCACTGGCACAACGCGTTACCCGGTAA
GCCAATCGGGTATACACGGTCGTCATACTGCAGACAGGGTTCTTCTACTTTGCAAGATAGTCTTGAGTAG
TAAAATAAATAGATAGAGAAAATCAGCCTCGACTGTGCCTTCTAGTTGCCAGCCATCTGTTGTTTGCCCC
TCCCCCGTGCCTTCCTTGACCCTGGAAGGTGCCACTCCCACTGTCCTTTCCTAATAAAATGAGGAAATTG
CATCACAACACTCAACCCTATCTCGGTCTATTCTTTTGATTTATAAGGGATTTTGCCGATTTCGGCCTAT
TGGTTAAAAAATGAGCTGATTTAACAAAAATTTAACGCGAATTAATTCTGTGGAATGTGTGTCAGTTAGG
GTGTGGAAAGTCCCCAGGCTCCCCAGCAGGCAGAAGTATGCAAAGCATGCATCTCAATTAGTCAGCAACC
AGGTGTGGAAAGTCCCCAGGCTCCCCAGCAGGCAGAAGTATGCAAAGCATGCATCTCAATTAGTCAGCAA
CCATAGTCCCGCCCCTAACTCCGCCCATCCCGCCCCTAACTCCGCCCAGTTCCGCCCATTCTCCGCCCCA
TGGCTGACTAATTTTTTTTATTTATGCAGAGGCCGAGGCCGCCTCTGCCTCTGAGCTATTCCAGAAGTAG
TGAGGAGGCTTTTTTGGAGGCCTAGGCTTTTGCAAAAAGCTCCCGGGAGCTTGTATATCCATTTTCGGAT
CTGATCAGCACGTGTTGACAATTAATCATCGGCATAGTATATCGGCATAGTATAATACGACAAGGTGAGG
AACTAAACCATGACCGAGTACAAGCCCACGGTGCGCCTCGCCACCCGCGACGACGTCCCCAGGGCCGTAC
GCACCCTCGCCGCCGCGTTCGCCGACTACCCCGCCACGCGCCACACCGTCGATCCGGACCGCCACATCGA
GCGGGTCACCGAGCTGCAAGAACTCTTCCTCACGCGCGTCGGGCTCGACATCGGCAAGGTGTGGGTCGCG
GACGACGGCGCCGCGGTGGCGGTCTGGACCACGCCGGAGAGCGTCGAAGCGGGGGCGGTGTTCGCCGAGA
TCGGCCCGCGCATGGCCGAGTTGAGCGGTTCCCGGCTGGCCGCGCAGCAACAGATGGAAGGCCTCCTGGC
GCCGCACCGGCCCAAGGAGCCCGCGTGGTTCCTGGCCACCGTCGGCGTCTCGCCCGACCACCAGGGCAAG
GGTCTGGGCAGCGCCGTCGTGCTCCCCGGAGTGGAGGCGGCCGAGCGCGCCGGGGTGCCCGCCTTCCTGG
AGACATCCGCGCCCCGCAACCTCCCCTTCTACGAGCGGCTCGGCTTCACCGTCACCGCCGACGTCGAGGT
GCCCGAAGGACCGCGCACCTGGTGCATGACCCGCAAGCCCGGTGCCTGACACGTGCTACGAGATTTCGAT
TCCACCGCCGCCTTCTATGAAAGGTTGGGCTTCGGAATCGTTTTCCGGGACGCCGGCTGGATGATCCTCC
AGCGCGGGGATCTCATGCTGGAGTTCTTCGCCCACCCCAACTTGTTTATTGCAGCTTATAATGGTTACAA
ATAAAGCAATAGCATCACAAATTTCACAAATAAAGCATTTTTTTCACTGCATTCTAGTTGTGGTTTGTCC
AAACTCATCAATGTATCTTATCATGTCTGTATACCGTCGACCTCTAGCTAGAGCTTGGCGTAATCATGGT
CATTACCAATGCTTAATCAGTGAGGCACCTATCTCAGCGATCTGTCTATTTCGTTCATCCATAGTTGCCT
GACTCCCCGTCGTGTAGATAACTACGATACGGGAGGGCTTACCATCTGGCCCCAGCGCTGCGATGATACC
GCGAGAACCACGCTCACCGGCTCCGGATTTATCAGCAATAAACCAGCCAGCCGGAAGGGCCGAGCGCAGA
AGTGGTCCTGCAACTTTATCCGCCTCCATCCAGTCTATTAATTGTTGCCGGGAAGCTAGAGTAAGTAGTT
CGCCAGTTAATAGTTTGCGCAACGTTGTTGCCATCGCTACAGGCATCGTGGTGTCACGCTCGTCGTTTGG
TATGGCTTCATTCAGCTCCGGTTCCCAACGATCAAGGCGAGTTACATGATCCCCCATGTTGTGCAAAAAA
GCGGTTAGCTCCTTCGGTCCTCCGATCGTTGTCAGAAGTAAGTTGGCCGCAGTGTTATCACTCATGGTTA
TGGCAGCACTGCATAATTCTCTTACTGTCATGCCATCCGTAAGATGCTTTTCTGTGACTGGTGAGTACTC
AACCAAGTCATTCTGAGAATAGTGTATGCGGCGACCGAGTTGCTCTTGCCCGGCGTCAATACGGGATAAT
ACCGCGCCACATAGCAGAACTTTAAAAGTGCTCATCATTGGAAAACGTTCTTCGGGGCGAAAACTCTCAA
GGATCTTACCGCTGTTGAGATCCAGTTCGATGTAACCCACTCGTGCACCCAACTGATCTTCAGCATCTTT
TACTTTCACCAGCGTTTCTGGGTGAGCAAAAACAGGAAGGCAAAATGCCGCAAAAAAGGGAATAAGGGCG
ACACGGAAATGTTGAATACTCATATTCTTCCTT
