>Addgene plasmid #156996 | pD649-HAsp-PXDN(Trunc3)-Fc(DAPA)-AviTag-6xHis | depositor partial sequence | sequence record 303102 | insert (extracellular domain truncation)
GTTAATGTGCCTGACGTGTCCAGAAACGGCGACCCTTTTGTGGCCACCAGCATCGTGGAAGCCATTGCCA
CAGTGGACCGGGCCATCAACAGCACCAGAACACACCTGTTCGACAGCCGGCCTAGAAGCCCCAATGATCT
GCTGGCCCTGTTCAGATACCCTCGGGACCCTTACACAGTGGAACAGGCCAGAGCCGGCGAGATCTTCGAG
AGAACACTGCAGCTGATCCAAGAGCACGTGCAGCACGGCCTGATGGTGGATCTGAATGGCACCAGCTACC
ACTACAACGACCTGGTGTCCCCACAGTACCTGAACCTGATCGCCAATCTGAGCGGCTGCACAGCCCACAG
AAGAGTGAACAACTGCAGCGACATGTGCTTCCACCAGAAGTACAGAACCCACGACGGCACCTGTAACAAC
CTGCAGCACCCTATGTGGGGCGCCAGCCTGACAGCCTTTGAGAGACTGCTGAAGTCCGTGTACGAGAACG
GCTTCAACACCCCTCGGGGCATCAACCCTCACCGGCTGTATAATGGACACGCCCTGCCTATGCCTCGGCT
GGTGTCTACAACACTGATCGGCACCGAGACAGTGACCCCTGACGAGCAGTTTACCCACATGCTGATGCAG
TGGGGCCAGTTCCTGGACCACGATCTGGATTCTACAGTGGTGGCCCTGAGCCAGGCCAGATTTTCTGATG
GCCAGCACTGCAGCAACGTGTGCAGCAATGACCCTCCTTGCTTCAGCGTGATGATCCCTCCTAACGACAG
CAGAGCCAGATCCGGCGCCAGATGCATGTTCTTTGTGCGGAGCAGCCCTGTGTGTGGCAGCGGCATGACA
AGCCTGCTGATGAACAGCGTGTACCCCAGAGAGCAGATCAACCAGCTGACCTCCTACATCGACGCCTCCA
ACGTGTACGGCAGCACAGAGCACGAGGCCCGCTCTATTAGAGATCTGGCCTCTCACAGAGGCCTGCTGAG
ACAGGGAATCGTGCAGAGAAGCGGCAAGCCCCTGCTGCCTTTTGCTACCGGACCTCCAACCGAGTGCATG
CGGGATGAGAACGAGAGCCCCATTCCTTGCTTTCTGGCCGGCGACCACAGAGCCAATGAACAGCTGGGCC
TGACCAGCATGCACACCCTGTGGTTCAGAGAGCACAACCGGATCGCCACCGAGCTGCTGAAGCTGAACCC
TCACTGGGACGGCGACACCATCTACTACGAGACACGGAAGATCGTGGGCGCCGAGATCCAGCACATCACC
TATCAGCACTGGCTGCCCAAGATCCTGGGCGAAGTGGGAATGAGAACCCTGGGCGAGTACCACGGCTACG
ACCCTGGAATCAACGCCGGCATCTTCAACGCCTTTGCCACCGCCGCCTTCAGATTCGGCCACACACTGGT
CAACCCTCTGCTGTACAGACTGGACGAGAACTTCCAGCCTATCGCTCAGGACCATCTGCCTCTGCACAAG
GCTTTCTTCAGCCCCTTCCGGATCGTGAACGAAGGCGGCATTGACCCACTGCTGAGAGGCCTGTTTGGAG
TGGCCGGCAAGATGAGAGTGCCTAGCCAGCTGCTCAATACCGAGCTGACCGAGCGGCTGTTTAGCATGGC
CCATACAGTGGCTCTGGACCTGGCCGCCATCAATATCCAGAGAGGCAGAGATCACGGCATCCCTCCATAC
CACGACTACCGGGTGTACTGCAATCTGTCCGCCGCTCACACCTTCGAGGACCTGAAGAACGAGATCAAGA
ACCCCGAGATCCGCGAGAAGCTGAAGCGGCTGTATGGCTCTACCCTGAACATCGATCTGTTCCCCGCTCT
GGTGGTGGAAGATCTGGTGCCTGGAAGCAGACTGGGCCCCACACTGATGTGTCTGCTGAGCACCCAGTTC
AAGCGGCTGAGAGATGGCGACCGGCTTTGGTACGAAAACCCCGGTGTCTTTAGCCCCGCTCAGCTGACCC
AGATCAAGCAGACCAGCCTGGCCAGAATCCTGTGCGACAACGCCGACAACATCACCAGAGTGCAGAGCGA
CGTGTTCAGAGTGGCCGAGTTTCCTCACGGCTATGGCAGCTGTGACGAGATCCCCAGAGTGGACCTGAGA
GTGTGGCAGGACTGCTGCGAGGACTGCAGAACCAGAGGCCAGTTCAATGCCTTCAGCTATCACTTCCGGG
GCAGAAGAAGCCTCGAGTTCAGCTACCAAGAGGACAAGCCCACCAAGAAAACCCGGCCTCGGAAGATCCC
AAGCGTTGGCAGACAAGGCGAGCACCTGAGCAATAGCACCAGCGCCTTCTCCACCAGATCCGATGCCAGC
GGCACCAACGACTTCCGCGAGTTCGTGCTGGAAATGCAGAAAACCATCACCGACCTGCGGACCCAGATTA
AGAAGCTGGAAAGCCGCCTGAGCACCACCGAGTGTGTTGATGCTGGCGGAGAGAGCCACGCCAACAACAC
CAAGTGGAAGAAGGACGCCTGCACCATCTGCGAGTGCAAGGATGGCCAAGTGACCTGCTTTGTGGAAGCC
TGTCCTCCTGCCACTTGTGCCGTGCCTGTGAATATCCCTGGCGCCTGCTGTCCTGTGTGCCTGCAGAAAA
GAGCCGAGGAAAAGCCT
